Addgene plasmid #87725: pCMV-Tag/L195V with 5'UTR
Purpose: Expresses L195V spastin M1 and M87 in mammalian cells
Depositing lab: Peter Baas. Depositing organization: Drexel University. Publication: Evaluation of loss of function as an explanation for SPG4-based hereditary spastic paraplegia. Solowska JM, Garbern JY, Baas PW. Hum Mol Genet. 2010 Jul 15;19(14):2767-79. doi: 10.1093/hmg/ddq177. Epub 2010 Apr 29. PubMed 20430936.
Backbone
  Vector backbone: pCMV-Tag
  Backbone manufacturer: Stratagene
  Backbone size w/o insert (bp): 4300
  Vector type: Mammalian Expression
  Selectable markers: Neomycin (select with G418)
Growth in bacteria
  Bacterial resistance: Kanamycin, 50 μg/mL
  Growth temperature: 37°C
  Growth strain: DH5alpha
  Copy number: Unknown
Gene/Insert
  Gene/Insert name: SPAST
  Species: H. sapiens (human)
  Insert size (bp): 2027
  Mutation: L195V
  GenBank ID: NM_014946
  Entrez Gene: SPAST (a.k.a. ADPSP, FSP2, SPG4)
  Promoter: CMV
  Cloning method: Restriction Enzyme; 5′ cloning site EcoICRI (destroyed during cloning); 3′ cloning site BamHI (destroyed during cloning)
  Sequencing primers: 5′ T3; 3′ T7
Terms and licenses: Academic/Nonprofit Terms; Industry Terms: Not Available to Industry
Depositor comments: Cloning of spastin cDNA into pCMV-Tag EcoICRI and BamHI sites removed myc tag. To detect spastin, use an anti-spastin antibody.
How to cite: pCMV-Tag/L195V with 5'UTR was a gift from Peter Baas (Addgene plasmid # 87725 ; http://n2t.net/addgene:87725 ; RRID:Addgene_87725)
