[The description below was written by a language model from this plasmid's Addgene catalogue record and pLannotate feature annotations shown in this document.]
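Description:
pCMV-Tag/L195V with 5'UTR is a mammalian expression plasmid built on the Stratagene pCMV-Tag backbone and carrying a human SPAST (spastin) cDNA with the L195V substitution. The roughly 2 kb insert sits downstream of the human cytomegalovirus immediate-early enhancer and promoter and is followed by an SV40 polyadenylation signal. In the sequenced 6.4 kb record, the annotated SPAST coding region begins a few hundred bases after the promoter, consistent with retention of the native 5' untranslated region indicated in the name. According to the record, the construct expresses both the M1 and M87 spastin isoforms. These names refer to products initiated at the first and a downstream methionine codon, so keeping the natural 5' context presumably allows both start sites to be used. Cloning into the EcoICRI and BamHI sites destroyed both sites and removed the backbone's myc tag, so the protein is untagged and has to be detected with an anti-spastin antibody. T3 and T7 phage promoters flank the insert and serve as sequencing primer sites.

For propagation, the plasmid has a high-copy ColE1/pUC-type origin and an f1 origin. A single Tn5 aminoglycoside phosphotransferase gene (NeoR/KanR) is placed behind tandem bacterial (bla) and SV40 early promoters and terminated by an HSV TK polyadenylation signal. It confers kanamycin resistance in E. coli and G418 resistance in mammalian cells. The small lacZα, ble, bGH and SV40 T-antigen fragments in the annotation are backbone remnants rather than functional elements.

SPAST is the SPG4 gene, and the associated publication evaluates loss of function as an explanation for SPG4-based hereditary spastic paraplegia. The plasmid is therefore suited to expressing this mutant spastin in cultured mammalian cells to study its behaviour.
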