Features (pLannotate 1.2.2; 19 found; start..end, strand, type, name):
      1..304     +  enhancer       CMV enhancer: human cytomegalovirus immediate early enhancer
    305..508     +  promoter       CMV promoter: human cytomegalovirus (CMV) immediate early promoter
    554..572     +  promoter       T3 promoter: promoter for bacteriophage T3 RNA polymerase
    823..2670    +  CDS            SPAST: SPAST_HUMAN - Also known as ADPSP, FSP2, KIAA1083 From Homo sapiens (Human).
   2726..2796    +  misc_feature   MCS (fragment): pBluescript multiple cloning site
   2836..2854    -  promoter       T7 promoter: promoter for bacteriophage T7 RNA polymerase
   2864..2903    +  CDS            lacZα (fragment): LacZα fragment of β-galactosidase; lacZ fragment
   2913..2968    +  intron         small t intron (fragment): SV40 (simian virus 40) small t antigen intron
   2968..3105    +  CDS            large T antigen (fragment): large T antigen from SV40 (simian virus 40)
   3128..3249    +  polyA_signal   SV40 poly(A) signal: SV40 polyadenylation signal
   3283..3711    -  rep_origin     f1 ori (sequence partly withheld): f1 bacteriophage origin of replication; arrow indicates direction of (+) strand synthesis
   3738..3840    +  promoter       AmpR promoter: bla
   3844..4201    +  promoter       SV40 promoter: SV40 enhancer and early promoter
   4236..5030    +  CDS            NeoR/KanR: aminoglycoside phosphotransferase from Tn5; aph(3')-II (or nptII); confers resistance to neomycin, kanamycin, and G418 (Geneticin®)
   5051..5203    +  CDS            ble (fragment): BLE_KLEPN - Experimental evidence at protein level: Swiss-Prot protein existence level 1. Binding protein with a strong affinity to the bleomycin family of antibiotics. Binds to CL990; an antimitotic-antibiotic compound. From Klebsiella pneumoniae.
   5262..5309    +  polyA_signal   HSV TK poly(A) signal: herpes simplex virus thymidine kinase polyadenylation signal (Cole and Stacy, 1985)
   5400..5416    -  polyA_signal   bGH poly(A) signal (fragment): bovine growth hormone polyadenylation signal
   5638..6226    +  rep_origin     ori: high-copy-number ColE1/pMB1/pBR322/pUC origin of replication
   6341..6400    +  enhancer       CMV enhancer (fragment): human cytomegalovirus immediate early enhancer
>Addgene plasmid #87725 | pCMV-Tag/L195V with 5'UTR | addgene full sequence | sequence record 173634 | Addgene NGS Result
CGTTACATAACTTACGGTAAATGGCCCGCCTGGCTGACCGCCCAACGACCCCCGCCCATTGACGTCAATA
ATGACGTATGTTCCCATAGTAACGCCAATAGGGACTTTCCATTGACGTCAATGGGTGGAGTATTTACGGT
AAACTGCCCACTTGGCAGTACATCAAGTGTATCATATGCCAAGTACGCCCCCTATTGACGTCAATGACGG
TAAATGGCCCGCCTGGCATTATGCCCAGTACATGACCTTATGGGACTTTCCTACTTGGCAGTACATCTAC
GTATTAGTCATCGCTATTACCATGGTGATGCGGTTTTGGCAGTACATCAATGGGCGTGGATAGCGGTTTG
ACTCACGGGGATTTCCAAGTCTCCACCCCATTGACGTCAATGGGAGTTTGTTTTGGCACCAAAATCAACG
GGACTTTCCAAAATGTCGTAACAACTCCGCCCCATTGACGCAAATGGGCGGTAGGCGTGTACGGTGGGAG
GTCTATATAAGCAGAGCTGGTTTAGTGAACCGTCAGATCCGCTAGCGATTACGCCAAGCTCGAAATTAAC
CCTCACTAAAGGGAACAAAAGCTGGAGGACCCACGCGTCCGGGCCCGAGCCACCGACTGCAGGAGGAGAA
GGGGTTGTGCTCCTGGCCGAGGAAGGAGAAAGGGGCGGGGCCGGCGGGCAGCGTGCGGCAGTGCGGAGCT
CCTGAGACCGGCGGGCACACGGGGGTCTGTGGCCCCCGCCGTAGCAGTGGCTGCCGCCGTCGCTTGGTTC
CCGTCGGTCTGCGGGAGGCGGGTTATGGCGGCGGCGGCAGTGAGAGCTGTGAATGAATTCTCCGGGTGGA
CGAGGGAAGAAGAAAGGCTCCGGCGGCGCCAGCAACCCGGTGCCTCCCAGGCCTCCGCCCCCTTGCCTGG
CCCCCGCCCCTCCCGCCGCCGGGCCGGCCCCTCCGCCCGAGTCGCCGCATAAGCGGAACCTGTACTATTT
CTCCTACCCGCTGTTTGTAGGCTTCGCGCTGCTGCGTTTGGTCGCCTTCCACCTGGGGCTCCTCTTCGTG
TGGCTCTGCCAGCGCTTCTCCCGCGCCCTCATGGCAGCCAAGAGGAGCTCCGGGGCCGCGCCAGCACCTG
CCTCGGCCTCGGCCCCGGCGCCGGTGCCGGGCGGCGAGGCCGAGCGCGTCCGAGTCTTCCACAAACAGGC
CTTCGAGTACATCTCCATTGCCCTGCGCATCGATGAGGATGAGAAAGCAGGACAGAAGGAGCAAGCTGTG
GAATGGTATAAGAAAGGTATTGAAGAACTGGAAAAAGGAATAGCTGTTATAGTTACAGGACAAGGTGAAC
AGTGTGAAAGAGCTAGACGCCTTCAAGCTAAAATGATGACTAATTTGGTTATGGCCAAGGACCGCTTACA
ACTTGTAGAGAAGATGCAACCAGTTTTGCCATTTTCCAAGTCACAAACGGACGTCTATAATGACAGTACT
AACTTGGCATGCCGCAATGGACATCTCCAGTCAGAAAGTGGAGCTGTTCCAAAAAGAAAAGACCCCTTAA
CACACACTAGTAATTCACTGCCTCGTTCAAAAACAGTTATGAAAACTGGATCTGCAGGCCTTTCAGGCCA
CCATAGAGCACCTAGTTACAGTGGTTTATCCATGGTTTCTGGAGTGAAACAGGGATCTGGTCCTGCTCCT
ACCACTCATAAGGGTACTCCGAAAACAAATAGGACAAATAAACCTTCTACCCCTACAACTGCTACTCGTA
AGAAAAAAGACTTGAAGAATTTTAGGAATGTGGACAGCAACCTTGCTAACCTTATAATGAATGAAATTGT
GGACAATGGAACAGCTGTTAAATTTGATGATATAGCTGGTCAAGACTTGGCAAAACAAGCATTGCAAGAA
ATTGTTATTCTTCCTTCTCTGAGGCCTGAGTTGTTCACAGGGCTTAGAGCTCCTGCCAGAGGGCTGTTAC
TCTTTGGTCCACCTGGGAATGGGAAGACAATGCTGGCTAAAGCAGTAGCTGCAGAATCGAATGCAACCTT
CTTTAATATAAGTGCTGCAAGTTTAACTTCAAAATACGTGGGAGAAGGAGAGAAATTGGTGAGGGCTCTT
TTTGCTGTGGCTCGAGAACTTCAACCTTCTATAATTTTTATAGATGAAGTTGATAGCCTTTTGTGTGAAA
GAAGAGAAGGGGAGCACGATGCTAGTAGACGCCTAAAAACTGAATTTCTAATAGAATTTGATGGTGTACA
GTCTGCTGGAGATGACAGAGTACTTGTAATGGGTGCAACTAATAGGCCACAAGAGCTTGATGAGGCTGTT
CTCAGGCGTTTCATCAAACGGGTATATGTGTCTTTACCAAATGAGGAGACAAGACTACTTTTGCTTAAAA
ATCTGTTATGTAAACAAGGAAGTCCATTGACCCAAAAAGAACTAGCACAACTTGCTAGAATGACTGATGG
ATACTCAGGAAGTGACCTAACAGCTTTGGCAAAAGATGCAGCACTGGGTCCTATCCGAGAACTAAAACCA
GAACAGGTGAAGAATATGTCTGCCAGTGAGATGAGAAATATTCGATTATCTGACTTCACTGAATCCTTGA
AAAAAATAAAACGCAGCGTCAGCCCTCAAACTTTAGAAGCGTACATACGTTGGAACAAGGACTTTGGAGA
TACCACTGTTTAAGGAAATACCTTTGTAAACCTGCAGAACATTTTACTTAAAAGAGGAAACACAAGATCC
CCCGGGCTGCAGGAATTCGATATCAAGCTTATCGATACCGTCGACCTCGAGGGGGGGCCCGGTACCTTAA
TTAATTAAGGTACCAGGTAAGTGTACCCAATTCGCCCTATAGTGAGTCGTATTACAATTCACTCGATCGC
CCTTCCCAACAGTTGCGCAGCCTGAATGGCGAATGGAGATCCAATTTTTAAGTGTATAATGTGTTAAACT
ACTGATTCTAATTGTTTGTGTATTTTAGATTCACAGTCCCAAGGCTCATTTCAGGCCCCTCAGTCCTCAC
AGTCTGTTCATGATCATAATCAGCCATACCACATTTGTAGAGGTTTTACTTGCTTTAAAAAACCTCCCAC
ACCTCCCCCTGAACCTGAAACATAAAATGAATGCAATTGTTGTTGTTAACTTGTTTATTGCAGCTTATAA
TGGTTACAAATAAAGCAATAGCATCACAAATTTCACAAATAAAGCATTTTTTTCACTGCATTCTAGTTGT
GGTTTGTCCAAACTCATCAATGTATCTTAACGCGTAAATTGTAAGCGTTAATATTTTGTTAAAATTCGCG
TTAAATTTTTGTTAAATCAGCTCATTTTTTAACCAATAGGCCGAAATCGGCAAAATCCCTTATAAATCAA
AAGAATAGACCGAGATAGGGT
[37 nt withheld, positions 3382-3418]
AAAGAACGTGGACTCCAACGTCAAAGG
[49 nt withheld, positions 3446-3494]
T
[91 nt withheld, positions 3496-3586]
G
[124 nt withheld, positions 3588-3711]
CAGGTGGCACTTTTCGGGGAAATGTGCGCGGAACCCCTATTTGTTTATTTTTCTAAATACATTCAAATAT
GTATCCGCTCATGAGACAATAACCCTGATAAATGCTTCAATAATATTGAAAAAGGAAGAATCCTGAGGCG
GAAAGAACCAGCTGTGGAATGTGTGTCAGTTAGGGTGTGGAAAGTCCCCAGGCTCCCCAGCAGGCAGAAG
TATGCAAAGCATGCATCTCAATTAGTCAGCAACCAGGTGTGGAAAGTCCCCAGGCTCCCCAGCAGGCAGA
AGTATGCAAAGCATGCATCTCAATTAGTCAGCAACCATAGTCCCGCCCCTAACTCCGCCCATCCCGCCCC
TAACTCCGCCCAGTTCCGCCCATTCTCCGCCCCATGGCTGACTAATTTTTTTTATTTATGCAGAGGCCGA
GGCCGCCTCGGCCTCTGAGCTATTCCAGAAGTAGTGAGGAGGCTTTTTTGGAGGCCTAGGCTTTTGCAAA
GATCGATCAAGAGACAGGATGAGGATCGTTTCGCATGATTGAACAAGATGGATTGCACGCAGGTTCTCCG
GCCGCTTGGGTGGAGAGGCTATTCGGCTATGACTGGGCACAACAGACAATCGGCTGCTCTGATGCCGCCG
TGTTCCGGCTGTCAGCGCAGGGGCGCCCGGTTCTTTTTGTCAAGACCGACCTGTCCGGTGCCCTGAATGA
ACTGCAAGACGAGGCAGCGCGGCTATCGTGGCTGGCCACGACGGGCGTTCCTTGCGCAGCTGTGCTCGAC
GTTGTCACTGAAGCGGGAAGGGACTGGCTGCTATTGGGCGAAGTGCCGGGGCAGGATCTCCTGTCATCTC
ACCTTGCTCCTGCCGAGAAAGTATCCATCATGGCTGATGCAATGCGGCGGCTGCATACGCTTGATCCGGC
TACCTGCCCATTCGACCACCAAGCGAAACATCGCATCGAGCGAGCACGTACTCGGATGGAAGCCGGTCTT
GTCGATCAGGATGATCTGGACGAAGAACATCAGGGGCTCGCGCCAGCCGAACTGTTCGCCAGGCTCAAGG
CGAGCATGCCCGACGGCGAGGATCTCGTCGTGACCCATGGCGATGCCTGCTTGCCGAATATCATGGTGGA
AAATGGCCGCTTTTCTGGATTCATCGACTGTGGCCGGCTGGGTGTGGCGGACCGCTATCAGGACATAGCG
TTGGCTACCCGTGATATTGCTGAAGAACTTGGCGGCGAATGGGCTGACCGCTTCCTCGTGCTTTACGGTA
TCGCCGCTCCCGATTCGCAGCGCATCGCCTTCTATCGCCTTCTTGACGAGTTCTTCTGAGCGGGACTCTG
GGGTTCGAAATGACCGACCAAGCGACGCCCAACCTGCCATCACGAGATTTCGATTCCACCGCCGCCTTCT
ATGAAAGGTTGGGCTTCGGAATCGTTTTCCGGGACGCCGGCTGGATGATCCTCCAGCGCGGGGATCTCAT
GCTGGAGTTCTTCGCCCACCCTAGGGGGAGGCTAACTGAAACACGGAAGGAGACAATACCGGAAGGAACC
CGCGCTATGACGGCAATAAAAAGACAGAATAAAACGCACGGTGTTGGGTCGTTTGTTCATAAACGCGGGG
TTCGGTCCCAGGGCTGGCACTCTGTCGATACCCCACCGAGACCCCATTGGGGCCAATACGCCCGCGTTTC
TTCCTTTTCCCCACCCCACCCCCCAAGTTCGGGTGAAGGCCCAGGGCTCGCAGCCAACGTCGGGGCGGCA
GGCCCTGCCATAGCCTCAGGTTACTCATATATACTTTAGATTGATTTAAAACTTCATTTTTAATTTAAAA
GGATCTAGGTGAAGATCCTTTTTGATAATCTCATGACCAAAATCCCTTAACGTGAGTTTTCGTTCCACTG
AGCGTCAGACCCCGTAGAAAAGATCAAAGGATCTTCTTGAGATCCTTTTTTTCTGCGCGTAATCTGCTGC
TTGCAAACAAAAAAACCACCGCTACCAGCGGTGGTTTGTTTGCCGGATCAAGAGCTACCAACTCTTTTTC
CGAAGGTAACTGGCTTCAGCAGAGCGCAGATACCAAATACTGTTCTTCTAGTGTAGCCGTAGTTAGGCCA
CCACTTCAAGAACTCTGTAGCACCGCCTACATACCTCGCTCTGCTAATCCTGTTACCAGTGGCTGCTGCC
AGTGGCGATAAGTCGTGTCTTACCGGGTTGGACTCAAGACGATAGTTACCGGATAAGGCGCAGCGGTCGG
GCTGAACGGGGGGTTCGTGCACACAGCCCAGCTTGGAGCGAACGACCTACACCGAACTGAGATACCTACA
GCGTGAGCTATGAGAAAGCGCCACGCTTCCCGAAGGGAGAAAGGCGGACAGGTATCCGGTAAGCGGCAGG
GTCGGAACAGGAGAGCGCACGAGGGAGCTTCCAGGGGGAAACGCCTGGTATCTTTATAGTCCTGTCGGGT
TTCGCCACCTCTGACTTGAGCGTCGATTTTTGTGATGCTCGTCAGGGGGGCGGAGCCTATGGAAAAACGC
CAGCAACGCGGCCTTTTTACGGTTCCTGGCCTTTTGCTGGCCTTTTGCTCACATGTTCTTTCCTGCGTTA
TCCCCTGATTCTGTGGATAACCGTATTACCGCCATGCATTAGTTATTAATAGTAATCAATTACGGGGTCA
TTAGTTCATAGCCCATATATGGAGTTCCG
